LOCUS       Exported 9475 bp ds-DNA circular SYN 12-MAY-2021
DEFINITION  Expresses FokI-dCas9 and gRNA.
ACCESSION   .
VERSION     .
KEYWORDS    pX330A_FokI-1x4
SOURCE      synthetic DNA construct
  ORGANISM  synthetic DNA construct
REFERENCE   1 (bases 1 to 9475)
  AUTHORS   Nakagawa Y, Sakuma T, Sakamoto T, Ohmuraya M, Nakagata N, Yamamoto T
  TITLE     Production of knockout mice by DNA microinjection of various
            CRISPR/Cas9 vectors into freeze-thawed fertilized oocytes.
  JOURNAL   BMC Biotechnol. 2015 May 22;15(1):33.
  PUBMED    25997509
REFERENCE   2 (bases 1 to 9475)
  AUTHORS   .
  TITLE     Direct Submission
  JOURNAL   Exported May 12, 2021 from SnapGene Server 1.1.58
            http://www.snapgene.com
FEATURES             Location/Qualifiers
     source          1..9475
                     /organism="synthetic DNA construct"
                     /mol_type="other DNA"
     enhancer        8..293
                     /label=CMV enhancer
                     /note="human cytomegalovirus immediate early enhancer;
                     contains an 18-bp deletion relative to the standard CMV
                     enhancer"
     promoter        295..572
                     /label=chicken beta-actin promoter
     intron          573..801
                     /label=hybrid intron
                     /note="hybrid between chicken beta-actin (CBA) and minute
                     virus of mice (MMV) introns (Gray et al., 2011)"
     CDS             822..842
                     /codon_start=1
                     /product="nuclear localization signal of SV40 (simian virus
                     40) large T antigen"
                     /label=SV40 NLS
                     /translation="PKKKRKV"
     CDS             849..1436
                     /codon_start=1
                     /product="nonspecific DNA cleavage domain of the FokI
                     endonuclease (Li et al., 1992)"
                     /label=FokI cleavage domain
                     /note="must dimerize to be catalytically active"
                     /translation="QLVKSELEEKKSELRHKLKYVPHEYIELIEIARNSTQDRILEMKV
                     MEFFMKVYGYRGKHLGGSRKPDGAIYTVGSPIDYGVIVDTKAYSGGYNLPIGQADEMQR
                     YVEENQTRNKHINPNEWWKVYPSSVTEFKFLFVSGHFKGNYKAQLTRLNHITNCNGAVL
                     SVEELLIGGEMIKAGTLTLEEVRRKFNNGEINF"
     CDS             1452..5552
                     /codon_start=1
                     /product="catalytically dead mutant of the Cas9
                     endonuclease from the Streptococcus pyogenes Type II
                     CRISPR/Cas system"
                     /label=dCas9
                     /note="RNA-guided DNA-binding protein that lacks
                     endonuclease activity due to the D10A mutation in the RuvC
                     catalytic domain and the H840A mutation in the HNH
                     catalytic domain"
                     /translation="DKKYSIGLAIGTNSVGWAVITDEYKVPSKKFKVLGNTDRHSIKKN
                     LIGALLFDSGETAEATRLKRTARRRYTRRKNRICYLQEIFSNEMAKVDDSFFHRLEESF
                     LVEEDKKHERHPIFGNIVDEVAYHEKYPTIYHLRKKLVDSTDKADLRLIYLALAHMIKF
                     RGHFLIEGDLNPDNSDVDKLFIQLVQTYNQLFEENPINASGVDAKAILSARLSKSRRLE
                     NLIAQLPGEKKNGLFGNLIALSLGLTPNFKSNFDLAEDAKLQLSKDTYDDDLDNLLAQI
                     GDQYADLFLAAKNLSDAILLSDILRVNTEITKAPLSASMIKRYDEHHQDLTLLKALVRQ
                     QLPEKYKEIFFDQSKNGYAGYIDGGASQEEFYKFIKPILEKMDGTEELLVKLNREDLLR
                     KQRTFDNGSIPHQIHLGELHAILRRQEDFYPFLKDNREKIEKILTFRIPYYVGPLARGN
                     SRFAWMTRKSEETITPWNFEEVVDKGASAQSFIERMTNFDKNLPNEKVLPKHSLLYEYF
                     TVYNELTKVKYVTEGMRKPAFLSGEQKKAIVDLLFKTNRKVTVKQLKEDYFKKIECFDS
                     VEISGVEDRFNASLGTYHDLLKIIKDKDFLDNEENEDILEDIVLTLTLFEDREMIEERL
                     KTYAHLFDDKVMKQLKRRRYTGWGRLSRKLINGIRDKQSGKTILDFLKSDGFANRNFMQ
                     LIHDDSLTFKEDIQKAQVSGQGDSLHEHIANLAGSPAIKKGILQTVKVVDELVKVMGRH
                     KPENIVIEMARENQTTQKGQKNSRERMKRIEEGIKELGSQILKEHPVENTQLQNEKLYL
                     YYLQNGRDMYVDQELDINRLSDYDVDAIVPQSFLKDDSIDNKVLTRSDKNRGKSDNVPS
                     EEVVKKMKNYWRQLLNAKLITQRKFDNLTKAERGGLSELDKAGFIKRQLVETRQITKHV
                     AQILDSRMNTKYDENDKLIREVKVITLKSKLVSDFRKDFQFYKVREINNYHHAHDAYLN
                     AVVGTALIKKYPKLESEFVYGDYKVYDVRKMIAKSEQEIGKATAKYFFYSNIMNFFKTE
                     ITLANGEIRKRPLIETNGETGEIVWDKGRDFATVRKVLSMPQVNIVKKTEVQTGGFSKE
                     SILPKRNSDKLIARKKDWDPKKYGGFDSPTVAYSVLVVAKVEKGKSKKLKSVKELLGIT
                     IMERSSFEKNPIDFLEAKGYKEVKKDLIIKLPKYSLFELENGRKRMLASAGELQKGNEL
                     ALPSKYVNFLYLASHYEKLKGSPEDNEQKQLFVEQHKHYLDEIIEQISEFSKRVILADA
                     NLDKVLSAYNKHRDKPIREQAENIIHLFTLTNLGAPAAFKYFDTTIDRKRYTSTKEVLD
                     ATLIHQSITGLYETRIDLSQLGGD"
     CDS             5553..5600
                     /codon_start=1
                     /product="bipartite nuclear localization signal from
                     nucleoplasmin"
                     /label=nucleoplasmin NLS
                     /translation="KRPAATKKAGQAKKKK"
     primer_bind     complement(5628..5645)
                     /label=BGH-rev
                     /note="Bovine growth hormone terminator, reverse primer.
                     Also called BGH reverse"
     polyA_signal    5634..5841
                     /label=bGH poly(A) signal
                     /note="bovine growth hormone polyadenylation signal"
     repeat_region   5850..5990
                     /label=AAV2 ITR
                     /note="inverted terminal repeat of adeno-associated virus
                     serotype 2"
     repeat_region   5850..5979
                     /label=AAV2 ITR
     rep_origin      6065..6520
                     /direction=RIGHT
                     /label=f1 ori
                     /note="f1 bacteriophage origin of replication; arrow
                     indicates direction of (+) strand synthesis"
     primer_bind     complement(6152..6171)
                     /label=F1ori-R
                     /note="F1 origin, reverse primer"
     primer_bind     6362..6383
                     /label=F1ori-F
                     /note="F1 origin, forward primer"
     primer_bind     complement(6537..6556)
                     /label=pRS-marker
                     /note="pRS vectors, use to sequence yeast selectable
                     marker"
     primer_bind     6656..6678
                     /label=pGEX 3'
                     /note="pGEX vectors, reverse primer"
     primer_bind     complement(6716..6734)
                     /label=pBRforEco
                     /note="pBR322 vectors, upsteam of EcoRI site, forward
                     primer"
     promoter        6802..6906
                     /gene="bla"
                     /label=AmpR promoter
     CDS             6907..7767
                     /codon_start=1
                     /gene="bla"
                     /product="beta-lactamase"
                     /label=AmpR
                     /note="confers resistance to ampicillin, carbenicillin, and
                     related antibiotics"
                     /translation="MSIQHFRVALIPFFAAFCLPVFAHPETLVKVKDAEDQLGARVGYI
                     ELDLNSGKILESFRPEERFPMMSTFKVLLCGAVLSRIDAGQEQLGRRIHYSQNDLVEYS
                     PVTEKHLTDGMTVRELCSAAITMSDNTAANLLLTTIGGPKELTAFLHNMGDHVTRLDRW
                     EPELNEAIPNDERDTTMPVAMATTLRKLLTGELLTLASRQQLIDWMEADKVAGPLLRSA
                     LPAGWFIADKSGAGERGSRGIIAALGPDGKPSRIVVIYTTGSQATMDERNRQIAEIGAS
                     LIKHW"
     primer_bind     complement(7125..7144)
                     /label=Amp-R
                     /note="Ampicillin resistance gene, reverse primer"
     rep_origin      7938..8526
                     /direction=RIGHT
                     /label=ori
                     /note="high-copy-number ColE1/pMB1/pBR322/pUC origin of
                     replication"
     primer_bind     8427..8446
                     /label=pBR322ori-F
                     /note="pBR322 origin, forward primer"
     promoter        8588..8828
                     /label=U6 promoter
                     /note="RNA polymerase III promoter for human U6 snRNA"
     primer_bind     8588..8608
                     /label=hU6-F
                     /note="Human U6 promoter, forward primer"
     primer_bind     8759..8778
                     /label=LKO.1 5'
                     /note="Human U6 promoter, forward primer"
     misc_RNA        8855..8930
                     /label=gRNA scaffold
                     /note="guide RNA scaffold for the Streptococcus pyogenes
                     CRISPR/Cas9 system"
     CDS             complement(9016..9321)
                     /codon_start=1
                     /gene="lacZ fragment"
                     /product="LacZ-alpha fragment of beta-galactosidase"
                     /label=lacZ-alpha
                     /translation="MTMITPSAQLTLTKGNKSWRTSRGGPVPNSPYSESYYARSLAVVL
                     QRRDWENPGVTQLNRLAAHPPFASWRNSEEARTDRPSQQLRSLNGEWDAPCSGAGL"
     primer_bind     9171..9193
                     /label=M13/pUC Forward
                     /note="In lacZ gene"
     primer_bind     9185..9202
                     /label=M13 Forward
                     /note="In lacZ gene. Also called M13-F20 or M13 (-21)
                     Forward"
     primer_bind     9186..9202
                     /label=M13 fwd
                     /note="common sequencing primer, one of multiple similar
                     variants"
     primer_bind     9212..9231
                     /label=T7
                     /note="T7 promoter, forward primer"
     promoter        9212..9230
                     /label=T7 promoter
                     /note="promoter for bacteriophage T7 RNA polymerase"
     primer_bind     complement(9278..9298)
                     /label=T3
                     /note="T3 promoter, forward primer"
     promoter        complement(9278..9296)
                     /label=T3 promoter
                     /note="promoter for bacteriophage T3 RNA polymerase"
     primer_bind     complement(9317..9333)
                     /label=M13 rev
                     /note="common sequencing primer, one of multiple similar
                     variants"
     primer_bind     complement(9317..9333)
                     /label=M13 Reverse
                     /note="In lacZ gene. Also called M13-rev"
     primer_bind     complement(9330..9352)
                     /label=M13/pUC Reverse
                     /note="In lacZ gene"
     protein_bind    9341..9357
                     /label=lac operator
                     /bound_moiety="lac repressor encoded by lacI"
                     /note="The lac repressor binds to the lac operator to
                     inhibit transcription in E. coli. This inhibition can be
                     relieved by adding lactose or
                     isopropyl-beta-D-thiogalactopyranoside (IPTG)."
     promoter        complement(9365..9395)
                     /label=lac promoter
                     /note="promoter for the E. coli lac operon"
     protein_bind    9410..9431
                     /label=CAP binding site
                     /bound_moiety="E. coli catabolite activator protein"
                     /note="CAP binding activates transcription in the presence
                     of cAMP."
ORIGIN
        1 aggtacccgt tacataactt acggtaaatg gcccgcctgg ctgaccgccc aacgaccccc
       61 gcccattgac gtcaatagta acgccaatag ggactttcca ttgacgtcaa tgggtggagt
      121 atttacggta aactgcccac ttggcagtac atcaagtgta tcatatgcca agtacgcccc
      181 ctattgacgt caatgacggt aaatggcccg cctggcattg tgcccagtac atgaccttat
      241 gggactttcc tacttggcag tacatctacg tattagtcat cgctattacc atggtcgagg
      301 tgagccccac gttctgcttc actctcccca tctccccccc ctccccaccc ccaattttgt
      361 atttatttat tttttaatta ttttgtgcag cgatgggggc gggggggggg ggggggcgcg
      421 cgccaggcgg ggcggggcgg ggcgaggggc ggggcggggc gaggcggaga ggtgcggcgg
      481 cagccaatca gagcggcgcg ctccgaaagt ttccttttat ggcgaggcgg cggcggcggc
      541 ggccctataa aaagcgaagc gcgcggcggg cgggagtcgc tgcgacgctg ccttcgcccc
      601 gtgccccgct ccgccgccgc ctcgcgccgc ccgccccggc tctgactgac cgcgttactc
      661 ccacaggtga gcgggcggga cggcccttct cctccgggct gtaattagct gagcaagagg
      721 taagggttta agggatggtt ggttggtggg gtattaatgt ttaattacct ggagcacctg
      781 cctgaaatca ctttttttca ggttggaccg gtgccaccat gcctaagaag aagcggaagg
      841 tgagctccca actcgtgaag agtgaacttg aggagaaaaa gtcggagctg cggcacaaat
      901 tgaaatacgt accgcatgaa tacatcgaac ttatcgaaat tgctaggaac tcgactcaag
      961 acagaatcct tgagatgaag gtaatggagt tctttatgaa ggtttatgga taccgaggga
     1021 agcatctcgg tggatcacga aaacccgacg gagcaatcta tacggtgggg agcccgattg
     1081 attacggagt gatcgtcgac acgaaagcct acagcggtgg gtacaatctt cccatcgggc
     1141 aggcagatga gatgcaacgt tatgtcgaag aaaatcagac caggaacaaa cacatcaatc
     1201 caaatgagtg gtggaaagtg tatccttcat cagtgaccga gtttaagttt ttgtttgtct
     1261 ctgggcattt caaaggcaac tataaggccc agctcacacg gttgaatcac attacgaact
     1321 gcaatggtgc ggttttgtcc gtagaggaac tgctcattgg tggagaaatg atcaaagcgg
     1381 gaactctgac actggaagaa gtcagacgca agtttaacaa tggcgagatc aatttcggtg
     1441 gcggtggatc cgacaagaag tacagcatcg gcctggccat cggcaccaac tctgtgggct
     1501 gggccgtgat caccgacgag tacaaggtgc ccagcaagaa attcaaggtg ctgggcaaca
     1561 ccgaccggca cagcatcaag aagaacctga tcggagccct gctgttcgac agcggcgaaa
     1621 cagccgaggc cacccggctg aagagaaccg ccagaagaag atacaccaga cggaagaacc
     1681 ggatctgcta tctgcaagag atcttcagca acgagatggc caaggtggac gacagcttct
     1741 tccacagact ggaagagtcc ttcctggtgg aagaggataa gaagcacgag cggcacccca
     1801 tcttcggcaa catcgtggac gaggtggcct accacgagaa gtaccccacc atctaccacc
     1861 tgagaaagaa actggtggac agcaccgaca aggccgacct gcggctgatc tatctggccc
     1921 tggcccacat gatcaagttc cggggccact tcctgatcga gggcgacctg aaccccgaca
     1981 acagcgacgt ggacaagctg ttcatccagc tggtgcagac ctacaaccag ctgttcgagg
     2041 aaaaccccat caacgccagc ggcgtggacg ccaaggccat cctgtctgcc agactgagca
     2101 agagcagacg gctggaaaat ctgatcgccc agctgcccgg cgagaagaag aatggcctgt
     2161 tcggaaacct gattgccctg agcctgggcc tgacccccaa cttcaagagc aacttcgacc
     2221 tggccgagga tgccaaactg cagctgagca aggacaccta cgacgacgac ctggacaacc
     2281 tgctggccca gatcggcgac cagtacgccg acctgtttct ggccgccaag aacctgtccg
     2341 acgccatcct gctgagcgac atcctgagag tgaacaccga gatcaccaag gcccccctga
     2401 gcgcctctat gatcaagaga tacgacgagc accaccagga cctgaccctg ctgaaagctc
     2461 tcgtgcggca gcagctgcct gagaagtaca aagagatttt cttcgaccag agcaagaacg
     2521 gctacgccgg ctacattgac ggcggagcca gccaggaaga gttctacaag ttcatcaagc
     2581 ccatcctgga aaagatggac ggcaccgagg aactgctcgt gaagctgaac agagaggacc
     2641 tgctgcggaa gcagcggacc ttcgacaacg gcagcatccc ccaccagatc cacctgggag
     2701 agctgcacgc cattctgcgg cggcaggaag atttttaccc attcctgaag gacaaccggg
     2761 aaaagatcga gaagatcctg accttccgca tcccctacta cgtgggccct ctggccaggg
     2821 gaaacagcag attcgcctgg atgaccagaa agagcgagga aaccatcacc ccctggaact
     2881 tcgaggaagt ggtggacaag ggcgcttccg cccagagctt catcgagcgg atgaccaact
     2941 tcgataagaa cctgcccaac gagaaggtgc tgcccaagca cagcctgctg tacgagtact
     3001 tcaccgtgta taacgagctg accaaagtga aatacgtgac cgagggaatg agaaagcccg
     3061 ccttcctgag cggcgagcag aaaaaggcca tcgtggacct gctgttcaag accaaccgga
     3121 aagtgaccgt gaagcagctg aaagaggact acttcaagaa aatcgagtgc ttcgactccg
     3181 tggaaatctc cggcgtggaa gatcggttca acgcctccct gggcacatac cacgatctgc
     3241 tgaaaattat caaggacaag gacttcctgg acaatgagga aaacgaggac attctggaag
     3301 atatcgtgct gaccctgaca ctgtttgagg acagagagat gatcgaggaa cggctgaaaa
     3361 cctatgccca cctgttcgac gacaaagtga tgaagcagct gaagcggcgg agatacaccg
     3421 gctggggcag gctgagccgg aagctgatca acggcatccg ggacaagcag tccggcaaga
     3481 caatcctgga tttcctgaag tccgacggct tcgccaacag aaacttcatg cagctgatcc
     3541 acgacgacag cctgaccttt aaagaggaca tccagaaagc ccaggtgtcc ggccagggcg
     3601 atagcctgca cgagcacatt gccaatctgg ccggcagccc cgccattaag aagggcatcc
     3661 tgcagacagt gaaggtggtg gacgagctcg tgaaagtgat gggccggcac aagcccgaga
     3721 acatcgtgat cgaaatggcc agagagaacc agaccaccca gaagggacag aagaacagcc
     3781 gcgagagaat gaagcggatc gaagagggca tcaaagagct gggcagccag atcctgaaag
     3841 aacaccccgt ggaaaacacc cagctgcaga acgagaagct gtacctgtac tacctgcaga
     3901 atgggcggga tatgtacgtg gaccaggaac tggacatcaa ccggctgtcc gactacgatg
     3961 tggacgccat cgtgcctcag agctttctga aggacgactc catcgacaac aaggtgctga
     4021 ccagaagcga caagaaccgg ggcaagagcg acaacgtgcc ctccgaagag gtcgtgaaga
     4081 agatgaagaa ctactggcgg cagctgctga acgccaagct gattacccag agaaagttcg
     4141 acaatctgac caaggccgag agaggcggcc tgagcgaact ggataaggcc ggcttcatca
     4201 agagacagct ggtggaaacc cggcagatca caaagcacgt ggcacagatc ctggactccc
     4261 ggatgaacac taagtacgac gagaatgaca agctgatccg ggaagtgaaa gtgatcaccc
     4321 tgaagtccaa gctggtgtcc gatttccgga aggatttcca gttttacaaa gtgcgcgaga
     4381 tcaacaacta ccaccacgcc cacgacgcct acctgaacgc cgtcgtggga accgccctga
     4441 tcaaaaagta ccctaagctg gaaagcgagt tcgtgtacgg cgactacaag gtgtacgacg
     4501 tgcggaagat gatcgccaag agcgagcagg aaatcggcaa ggctaccgcc aagtacttct
     4561 tctacagcaa catcatgaac tttttcaaga ccgagattac cctggccaac ggcgagatcc
     4621 ggaagcggcc tctgatcgag acaaacggcg aaaccgggga gatcgtgtgg gataagggcc
     4681 gggattttgc caccgtgcgg aaagtgctga gcatgcccca agtgaatatc gtgaaaaaga
     4741 ccgaggtgca gacaggcggc ttcagcaaag agtctatcct gcccaagagg aacagcgata
     4801 agctgatcgc cagaaagaag gactgggacc ctaagaagta cggcggcttc gacagcccca
     4861 ccgtggccta ttctgtgctg gtggtggcca aagtggaaaa gggcaagtcc aagaaactga
     4921 agagtgtgaa agagctgctg gggatcacca tcatggaaag aagcagcttc gagaagaatc
     4981 ccatcgactt tctggaagcc aagggctaca aagaagtgaa aaaggacctg atcatcaagc
     5041 tgcctaagta ctccctgttc gagctggaaa acggccggaa gagaatgctg gcctctgccg
     5101 gcgaactgca gaagggaaac gaactggccc tgccctccaa atatgtgaac ttcctgtacc
     5161 tggccagcca ctatgagaag ctgaagggct cccccgagga taatgagcag aaacagctgt
     5221 ttgtggaaca gcacaagcac tacctggacg agatcatcga gcagatcagc gagttctcca
     5281 agagagtgat cctggccgac gctaatctgg acaaagtgct gtccgcctac aacaagcacc
     5341 gggataagcc catcagagag caggccgaga atatcatcca cctgtttacc ctgaccaatc
     5401 tgggagcccc tgccgccttc aagtactttg acaccaccat cgaccggaag aggtacacca
     5461 gcaccaaaga ggtgctggac gccaccctga tccaccagag catcaccggc ctgtacgaga
     5521 cacggatcga cctgtctcag ctgggaggcg acaaaaggcc ggcggccacg aaaaaggccg
     5581 gccaggcaaa aaagaaaaag taagaattcc tagagctcgc tgatcagcct cgactgtgcc
     5641 ttctagttgc cagccatctg ttgtttgccc ctcccccgtg ccttccttga ccctggaagg
     5701 tgccactccc actgtccttt cctaataaaa tgaggaaatt gcatcgcatt gtctgagtag
     5761 gtgtcattct attctggggg gtggggtggg gcaggacagc aagggggagg attgggaaga
     5821 gaatagcagg catgctgggg agcggccgca ggaaccccta gtgatggagt tggccactcc
     5881 ctctctgcgc gctcgctcgc tcactgaggc cgggcgacca aaggtcgccc gacgcccggg
     5941 ctttgcccgg gcggcctcag tgagcgagcg agcgcgcagc tgcctgcagg ggcgcctgat
     6001 gcggtatttt ctccttacgc atctgtgcgg tatttcacac cgcatannnn nnnnnnnnnn
     6061 nnnnnnnnnn nnnnnnnnnn nnnnnnnnnn nnnnnnnnnn nnnnnnnnnn nnnnnnnnnn
     6121 nnnnnnnnnn nnnnnnnnnn nnnnnnnnnn nnnnnnnnnn nnnnnnnnnn nnnnnnnnnn
     6181 nnnnnnnncn nnnnnnnnnn nnnnnnnnnn nnnnnnnnnn nnnnnnnnnn nnnnnnnnnn
     6241 nnnnnnnnnn nnnnnnnnnn nnnnnnnnnn nnnnnnnnnn nnnnnnnnnn nnnnnnnnnn
     6301 nnnnnnnnnn nnnnnnnnnn nnnnnnnnnn cctttgacgt tggagtccac gttctttaat
     6361 agtggactct tgttccaaac tggaacaaca ctcaacccta tctcgggcta ttcttttgat
     6421 ttataaggga ttttgccgat ttcggcctat tggttaaaaa atgagctgat ttaacaaaaa
     6481 tttaacgcga attttaacaa aatattaacg tttacaattt tatggtgcac tctcagtaca
     6541 atctgctctg atgccgcata gttaagccag ccccgacacc cgccaacacc cgctgacgcg
     6601 ccctgacggg cttgtctgct cccggcatcc gcttacagac aagctgtgac cgtctccggg
     6661 agctgcatgt gtcagaggtt ttcaccgtca tcaccgaaac gcgcgagacg aaagggcctc
     6721 gtgatacgcc tatttttata ggttaatgtc atgataataa tggtttctta gacgtcaggt
     6781 ggcacttttc ggggaaatgt gcgcggaacc cctatttgtt tatttttcta aatacattca
     6841 aatatgtatc cgctcatgag acaataaccc tgataaatgc ttcaataata ttgaaaaagg
     6901 aagagtatga gtattcaaca tttccgtgtc gcccttattc ccttttttgc ggcattttgc
     6961 cttcctgttt ttgctcaccc agaaacgctg gtgaaagtaa aagatgctga agatcagttg
     7021 ggtgcacgag tgggttacat cgaactggat ctcaacagcg gtaagatcct tgagagtttt
     7081 cgccccgaag aacgttttcc aatgatgagc acttttaaag ttctgctatg tggcgcggta
     7141 ttatcccgta ttgacgccgg gcaagagcaa ctcggtcgcc gcatacacta ttctcagaat
     7201 gacttggttg agtactcacc agtcacagaa aagcatctta cggatggcat gacagtaaga
     7261 gaattatgca gtgctgccat aaccatgagt gataacactg cggccaactt acttctgaca
     7321 acgatcggag gaccgaagga gctaaccgct tttttgcaca acatggggga tcatgtaact
     7381 cgccttgatc gttgggaacc ggagctgaat gaagccatac caaacgacga gcgtgacacc
     7441 acgatgcctg tagcaatggc aacaacgttg cgcaaactat taactggcga actacttact
     7501 ctagcttccc ggcaacaatt aatagactgg atggaggcgg ataaagttgc aggaccactt
     7561 ctgcgctcgg cccttccggc tggctggttt attgctgata aatctggagc cggtgagcgt
     7621 ggaagccgcg gtatcattgc agcactgggg ccagatggta agccctcccg tatcgtagtt
     7681 atctacacga cggggagtca ggcaactatg gatgaacgaa atagacagat cgctgagata
     7741 ggtgcctcac tgattaagca ttggtaactg tcagaccaag tttactcata tatactttag
     7801 attgatttaa aacttcattt ttaatttaaa aggatctagg tgaagatcct ttttgataat
     7861 ctcatgacca aaatccctta acgtgagttt tcgttccact gagcgtcaga ccccgtagaa
     7921 aagatcaaag gatcttcttg agatcctttt tttctgcgcg taatctgctg cttgcaaaca
     7981 aaaaaaccac cgctaccagc ggtggtttgt ttgccggatc aagagctacc aactcttttt
     8041 ccgaaggtaa ctggcttcag cagagcgcag ataccaaata ctgtccttct agtgtagccg
     8101 tagttaggcc accacttcaa gaactctgta gcaccgccta catacctcgc tctgctaatc
     8161 ctgttaccag tggctgctgc cagtggcgat aagtcgtgtc ttaccgggtt ggactcaaga
     8221 cgatagttac cggataaggc gcagcggtcg ggctgaacgg ggggttcgtg cacacagccc
     8281 agcttggagc gaacgaccta caccgaactg agatacctac agcgtgagct atgagaaagc
     8341 gccacgcttc ccgaagggag aaaggcggac aggtatccgg taagcggcag ggtcggaaca
     8401 ggagagcgca cgagggagct tccaggggga aacgcctggt atctttatag tcctgtcggg
     8461 tttcgccacc tctgacttga gcgtcgattt ttgtgatgct cgtcaggggg gcggagccta
     8521 tggaaaaacg ccagcaacgc ggccttttta cggttcctgg ccttttgctg gccttttgct
     8581 cacatgtgag ggcctatttc ccatgattcc ttcatatttg catatacgat acaaggctgt
     8641 tagagagata attggaatta atttgactgt aaacacaaag atattagtac aaaatacgtg
     8701 acgtagaaag taataatttc ttgggtagtt tgcagtttta aaattatgtt ttaaaatgga
     8761 ctatcatatg cttaccgtaa cttgaaagta tttcgatttc ttggctttat atatcttgtg
     8821 gaaaggacga aacaccgggt cttcgagaag acctgtttta gagctagaaa tagcaagtta
     8881 aaataaggct agtccgttat caacttgaaa aagtggcacc gagtcggtgc ttttttgttt
     8941 tagagctaga aatagcaagt taaaataagg ctagtccgtt tttagcgcgt gcgccaattc
     9001 tgcagacaaa tggctctaga gaccggcgcc gctacagggc gcgtcccatt cgccattcag
     9061 gctgcgcaac tgttgggaag ggcgatcggt gcgggcctct tcgctattac gccagctggc
     9121 gaaaggggga tgtgctgcaa ggcgattaag ttgggtaacg ccagggtttt cccagtcacg
     9181 acgttgtaaa acgacggcca gtgagcgcgc gtaatacgac tcactatagg gcgaattggg
     9241 taccgggccc cccctcgagg tcctccagct tttgttccct ttagtgaggg ttaattgcgc
     9301 gcttggcgta atcatggtca tagctgtttc ctgtgtgaaa ttgttatccg ctcacaattc
     9361 cacacaacat acgagccgga agcataaagt gtaaagcctg gggtgcctaa tgagtgagct
     9421 aactcacatt aattgcgttg cgctcactgc ccgctttcca ccggtggtct cttag
//
