[The description below was written by a language model from this plasmid's Addgene catalogue record and the feature table of its GenBank file.]
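Description:
pX330A_FokI-1x4 is a 9,475 bp mammalian expression and CRISPR plasmid, partly derived from an earlier Cas9/gRNA vector, that carries both an RNA-guided FokI nuclease and a guide RNA cassette. It is propagated in E. coli as a high-copy plasmid through a pUC-type ColE1 origin with ampicillin selection (beta-lactamase under its own promoter). It also contains an f1 phage origin. A single AAV2 inverted terminal repeat lies downstream of the polyadenylation signal. With only one ITR annotated, it appears to be a backbone remnant rather than a functional packaging element.

The protein payload is driven by the CBh promoter, annotated here as a CMV enhancer, the chicken beta-actin promoter and a hybrid CBA/MVM intron. The open reading frame encodes an SV40 nuclear localization signal, the nonspecific cleavage domain of FokI (from F. okeanokoites), catalytically dead S. pyogenes Cas9 carrying the D10A and H840A mutations, and a C-terminal bipartite nucleoplasmin NLS, terminated by the bGH poly(A) signal. Because dCas9 only binds DNA and FokI must dimerize to cut, cleavage requires two fusion proteins brought to adjacent sites by a pair of guides, which generally increases targeting specificity.

A human U6 Pol III promoter followed by the S. pyogenes gRNA scaffold provides guide expression. Next to it is a lacZ-alpha fragment with the lac promoter and operator and T7/T3 promoter sites. The record does not state its role, but its position is consistent with a replaceable stuffer for adding further gRNA cassettes. No specific target sequence is recorded. The associated publication concerns production of knockout mice by microinjecting CRISPR/Cas9 vector DNA into freeze-thawed fertilized oocytes.
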