Addgene plasmid #63604: pX330A_FokI-1x4
Purpose: Expresses FokI-dCas9 and gRNA
Depositing lab: Takashi Yamamoto. Depositing organization: Hiroshima University. Publication: Production of knockout mice by DNA microinjection of various CRISPR/Cas9 vectors into freeze-thawed fertilized oocytes. Nakagawa Y, Sakuma T, Sakamoto T, Ohmuraya M, Nakagata N, Yamamoto T. BMC Biotechnol. 2015 May 22;15(1):33. 10.1186/s12896-015-0144-x PubMed 25997509.
Backbone
  Vector backbone: pUC ori vector
  Vector type: Mammalian Expression, CRISPR
Growth in bacteria
  Bacterial resistance: Ampicillin, 100 μg/mL
  Growth temperature: 37°C
  Growth strain: Stbl3
  Copy number: High Copy
Gene/Insert
  Gene/Insert name: FokI-dCas9
  Species: S. pyogenes and F. okeanokoites
  Promoter: CBh
  Cloning method: Unknown
  Sequencing primers: 5′ T7 (TAATACGACTCACTATAGGG)
Resource information
  A portion of this plasmid was derived from a plasmid made by: Feng Zhang
Terms and licenses: Academic/Nonprofit Terms; Industry Terms: Not Available to Industry
How to cite: pX330A_FokI-1x4 was a gift from Takashi Yamamoto (Addgene plasmid # 63604 ; http://n2t.net/addgene:63604 ; RRID:Addgene_63604)
