>Addgene plasmid #63604 | pX330A_FokI-1x4 | addgene partial sequence | sequence record 113840 | M13pUC-Fwd 5'-CCCAGTCACGACGTTGTAAAACG-3'
TTACCGGGCCCCCCCTCGAGGTCCTCCAGCTTTTGTTCCCTTTAGTGAGGGTTAATTGCGCGCTTGGCGT
AATCNTGGNCATAGCTGTTTCCTGTGTGAAATTGTTATCCGCTCACAATTCCACACAACATACGAGCCGG
AAGCATAAAGTGTAAAGCCTGGGGTGCCTAATGAGTGAGCTAACTCACATTAATTGCGTTGCGCTCACTG
CCCGCTTTCCACCGGTGGTCTCTTAGAGGTACCCGTTACATAACTTACGGTAAATGGCCCGCCTGGCTGA
CCGCCCAACGACCCCCGCCCATTGACGTCAATAGTAACGCCAATAGGGACTTTCCATTGACGTCAATGGG
TGGAGTATTTACGGTAAACTGCCCACTTGGCAGTACATCAAGTGTATCATATGCCAAGTACGCCCCCTAT
TGACGTCAATGACGGNAAATGGCCCGCCTGGCATTGTGCCCAGTACATGACCTTATGGGACTTTCCTACT
TGGNAGTACATCTACGTATTAGTCATCGCTATTACCATGGTCGAGGANAGCCCCACGTTCTGCTTCACTC
TCCCCATCT
