>Addgene plasmid #63604 | pX330A_FokI-1x4 | addgene partial sequence | sequence record 113886 | hSpCas9-R1 5'-CGCTCGTGCTTCTTATCCTC-3'
AGCTGTCGTCCACCTTGGCCATCTCGTTGCTGAAGATCTCTTGCAGATAGCAGATCCGGTTCTTCCGTCT
GGTGTATCTTCTTCTGGCGGTTCTCTTCAGCCGGGTGGCCTCGGCTGTTTCGCCGCTGTCGAACAGCAGG
GCTCCGATCAGGTTCTTCTTGATGCTGTGCCGGTCGGTGTTGCCCAGCACCTTGAATTTCTTGCTGGGCA
CCTTGTACTCGTCGGTGATCACGGCCCAGCCCACAGAGTTGGTGCCGATGGCCAGGCCGATGCTGTACTT
CTTGTCGGATCCACCGCCACCGAAATTGATCTCGCCATTGTTAAACTTGCGTCTGACTTCTTCCAGTGTC
AGAGTTCCCGCTTTGATCATTTCTCCACCAATGAGCAGTTCCTCTACGGACAAAACCGCACCATTGCAGT
TCGTAATGTGATTCAACCGTGTGAGCTGGGCCTTATAGTTGCCTTTGAAATGCCCAGAGACAAACAAAAA
CTTAAACTCGGTCACTGATGAAGGATACACTTTCCACCACTCATTTGGATTGATGTGTTTGTTCCTGGTC
TGATTTTCTTCGACATAACGTTGCATCTCATCTGCCTGCCCGATGGGAAGATTGTACCCACCGCTGTAGG
CTTTCGTGTCGACGATCACTCCGTAATCAATCGGGCTCCCCACCGTATAGATTGCTCCGTCGGGTTTTCG
TGATCCACCGAGATGCTTCCCTCGGTATCCATAAACCTTCATAAAGAACTCCATTACCTTCATCTCAAGG
ATTCTGTCTTGAGTCGAGTTCCTAGCAATTTCGATAAGTTCGATGTATTCATGCGGTACGTATTTCAATT
TGTGCCGCAGCTCCGACTTTTTCTCCTCAAGTTCACTCTTCACGAGTTGGGAGCTCACCTTCCGCTTC
